Addgene plasmid #180280: pSLQ9834_sgBB: pHR-hU6-CasMINI sgRNA_#2; EF1a-Puro-T2A-BFP- WPRE
Purpose: The CasMINI sgRNA cloning backbone with sites 'BsmBI' for inserting new guide sequences.
Depositing lab: Stanley Qi. Depositing organization: Stanford University. Publication: Engineered miniature CRISPR-Cas system for mammalian genome regulation and editing. Xu X, Chemparathy A, Zeng L, Kempton HR, Shang S, Nakamura M, Qi LS. Mol Cell. 2021 Aug 26. pii: S1097-2765(21)00648-1. doi: 10.1016/j.molcel.2021.08.008. PubMed 34480847.
Backbone
  Vector backbone: pHR
  Vector type: Mammalian Expression, Lentiviral
Growth in bacteria
  Bacterial resistance: Ampicillin, 100 μg/mL
  Growth temperature: 37°C
  Growth strain: NEB Stable
  Copy number: Unknown
Gene/Insert
  Gene/Insert name: CasMINI sgRNA (backbone) and BFP
  gRNA/shRNA sequence: sgRNA cloning backbone
  Promoter: U6
  Cloning method: Unknown
  Sequencing primers: 5′ gactatcatatgcttaccgtaac
Terms and licenses: Academic/Nonprofit Terms; Industry Terms: Not Available to Industry
How to cite: pSLQ9834_sgBB: pHR-hU6-CasMINI sgRNA_#2; EF1a-Puro-T2A-BFP- WPRE was a gift from Stanley Qi (Addgene plasmid # 180280 ; http://n2t.net/addgene:180280 ; RRID:Addgene_180280)
