[The description below was written by a language model from this plasmid's Addgene catalogue record and pLannotate feature annotations shown in this document.]
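Description:
pSLQ9834_sgBB is a lentiviral transfer plasmid built on the pHR backbone that serves as the empty cloning vector for CasMINI single guide RNAs in mammalian cells. It is propagated in bacteria through a high-copy ColE1/pUC-type origin with ampicillin selection (AmpR under its own bla promoter). The viral portion has a third-generation style layout. A CMV enhancer/promoter drives a truncated HIV-1 5' LTR to produce the genomic RNA. This is followed by the Ψ packaging signal with an adjoining gag fragment, the Rev response element for Rev-dependent nuclear export, and the cPPT/CTS. A second truncated LTR closes the provirus at the 3' end, preceded by a nef fragment.

The payload consists of two expression units. A human U6 RNA polymerase III promoter drives the CasMINI sgRNA scaffold (design "#2" in the plasmid name). According to the catalogue entry, this scaffold carries BsmBI sites so that new guide sequences can be inserted. The scaffold itself is not annotated in the feature table but presumably lies in the gap between the U6 and EF-1α promoters. Downstream, the EF-1α promoter expresses puromycin N-acetyltransferase joined to TagBFP. The name indicates a T2A self-cleaving peptide between them, so one transcript gives both drug selection and a blue fluorescent marker for transduced cells. A WPRE follows to enhance transcript expression. A single loxP site is annotated between TagBFP and the WPRE, and the record gives no function for it.

The plasmid is used to clone guides and deliver them, by transfection or lentiviral transduction, for CasMINI-based genome regulation or editing. The CasMINI protein must be supplied from a separate construct.
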