Features (pLannotate 1.2.2; 22 found; start..end, strand, type, name):
     59..111     -  misc_feature   bom (fragment): basis of mobility region from pBR322
    266..645     +  enhancer       CMV enhancer: human cytomegalovirus immediate early enhancer
    646..845     +  promoter       CMV promoter: human cytomegalovirus (CMV) immediate early promoter
    863..1043    +  LTR            5' LTR (truncated): truncated 5' long terminal repeat (LTR) from HIV-1
   1090..1215    +  misc_feature   HIV-1 Ψ: packaging signal of human immunodeficiency virus type 1
   1199..1537    +  CDS            HIV-1 gag (fragment): gag protein from human immunodeficiency virus 1; gag
   1712..1945    +  misc_feature   RRE: The Rev response element (RRE) of HIV-1 allows for Rev-dependent mRNA export from the nucleus to the cytoplasm.
   2322..2422    +  CDS            Rev (fragment): human immunodeficiency virus 1 (HIV-1) Rev protein; rev; enhances nuclear export of unspliced and incompletely spliced viral mRNAs
   2472..2589    +  misc_feature   cPPT/CTS: central polypurine tract and central termination sequence of HIV-1
   2648..2888    +  promoter       U6 promoter: RNA polymerase III promoter for human U6 snRNA
   3149..4320    +  promoter       EF-1α promoter: strong constitutive promoter for human elongation factor EF-1α
   4346..4942    +  CDS            PuroR: puromycin N-acetyltransferase; pac from Streptomyces alboniger; confers resistance to puromycin
   5018..5716    +  CDS            TagBFP: monomeric blue fluorescent protein mammalian codon-optimized
   5736..5769    +  protein_bind   loxP: Cre-mediated recombination occurs in the 8-bp core sequence (GCATACAT). Cre recombinase
   5802..5825    +  misc_feature   MCS (fragment): pBluescript multiple cloning site
   5825..6413    +  misc_feature   WPRE: woodchuck hepatitis virus posttranscriptional regulatory element
   6414..6433    +  misc_feature   MCS (fragment): pBluescript multiple cloning site
   6435..6935    +  CDS            nef (fragment): NEF_HV1LA - Experimental evidence at protein level: Swiss-Prot protein existence level 1. Extracellular Nef protein targets CD4(+) T-lymphocytes for apoptosis by interacting with CXCR4 surface receptors. From Human immunodeficiency virus type 1 group M subtype B (isolate Lai) (HIV-1).
   6942..7122    +  LTR            5' LTR (truncated): truncated 5' long terminal repeat (LTR) from HIV-1
   7184..7772    -  rep_origin     ori: high-copy-number ColE1/pMB1/pBR322/pUC origin of replication
   7943..8803    -  CDS            AmpR: β-lactamase; bla; confers resistance to ampicillin, carbenicillin, and related antibiotics
   8804..8908    -  promoter       AmpR promoter: bla
>Addgene plasmid #180280 | pSLQ9834_sgBB: pHR-hU6-CasMINI sgRNA_#2; EF1a-Puro-T2A-BFP- WPRE | addgene full sequence | sequence record 356397 | Addgene NGS Result
CACATTTCCCCGAAAAGTGCCACCTGACGTCGACGGATCGGGAGATCTCCCGATCCCCTATGGTGCACTC
TCAGTACAATCTGCTCTGATGCCGCATAGTTAAGCCAGTATCTGCTCCCTGCTTGTGTGTTGGAGGTCGC
TGAGTAGTGCGCGAGCAAAATTTAAGCTACAACAAGGCAAGGCTTGACCGACAATTGCATGAAGAATCTG
CTTAGGGTTAGGCGTTTTGCGCTGCTTCGCGATGTACGGGCCAGATATACGCGTTGACATTGATTATTGA
CTAGTTATTAATAGTAATCAATTACGGGGTCATTAGTTCATAGCCCATATATGGAGTTCCGCGTTACATA
ACTTACGGTAAATGGCCCGCCTGGCTGACCGCCCAACGACCCCCGCCCATTGACGTCAATAATGACGTAT
GTTCCCATAGTAACGCCAATAGGGACTTTCCATTGACGTCAATGGGTGGAGTATTTACGGTAAACTGCCC
ACTTGGCAGTACATCAAGTGTATCATATGCCAAGTACGCCCCCTATTGACGTCAATGACGGTAAATGGCC
CGCCTGGCATTATGCCCAGTACATGACCTTATGGGACTTTCCTACTTGGCAGTACATCTACGTATTAGTC
ATCGCTATTACCATGGTGATGCGGTTTTGGCAGTACATCAATGGGCGTGGATAGCGGTTTGACTCACGGG
GATTTCCAAGTCTCCACCCCATTGACGTCAATGGGAGTTTGTTTTGGCACCAAAATCAACGGGACTTTCC
AAAATGTCGTAACAACTCCGCCCCATTGACGCAAATGGGCGGTAGGCGTGTACGGTGGGAGGTCTATATA
AGCAGCGCGTTTTGCCTGTACTGGGTCTCTCTGGTTAGACCAGATCTGAGCCTGGGAGCTCTCTGGCTAA
CTAGGGAACCCACTGCTTAAGCCTCAATAAAGCTTGCCTTGAGTGCTTCAAGTAGTGTGTGCCCGTCTGT
TGTGTGACTCTGGTAACTAGAGATCCCTCAGACCCTTTTAGTCAGTGTGGAAAATCTCTAGCAGTGGCGC
CCGAACAGGGACTTGAAAGCGAAAGGGAAACCAGAGGAGCTCTCTCGACGCAGGACTCGGCTTGCTGAAG
CGCGCACGGCAAGAGGCGAGGGGCGGCGACTGGTGAGTACGCCAAAAATTTTGACTAGCGGAGGCTAGAA
GGAGAGAGATGGGTGCGAGAGCGTCAGTATTAAGCGGGGGAGAATTAGATCGCGATGGGAAAAAATTCGG
TTAAGGCCAGGGGGAAAGAAAAAATATAAATTAAAACATATAGTATGGGCAAGCAGGGAGCTAGAACGAT
TCGCAGTTAATCCTGGCCTGTTAGAAACATCAGAAGGCTGTAGACAAATACTGGGACAGCTACAACCATC
CCTTCAGACAGGATCAGAAGAACTTAGATCATTATATAATACAGTAGCAACCCTCTATTGTGTGCATCAA
AGGATAGAGATAAAAGACACCAAGGAAGCTTTAGACAAGATAGAGGAAGAGCAAAACAAAAGTAAGACCA
CCGCACAGCAAGCGGCCGGCCGCTGATCTTCAGACCTGGAGGAGGAGATATGAGGGACAATTGGAGAAGT
GAATTATATAAATATAAAGTAGTAAAAATTGAACCATTAGGAGTAGCACCCACCAAGGCAAAGAGAAGAG
TGGTGCAGAGAGAAAAAAGAGCAGTGGGAATAGGAGCTTTGTTCCTTGGGTTCTTGGGAGCAGCAGGAAG
CACTATGGGCGCAGCGTCAATGACGCTGACGGTACAGGCCAGACAATTATTGTCTGGTATAGTGCAGCAG
CAGAACAATTTGCTGAGGGCTATTGAGGCGCAACAGCATCTGTTGCAACTCACAGTCTGGGGCATCAAGC
AGCTCCAGGCAAGAATCCTGGCTGTGGAAAGATACCTAAAGGATCAACAGCTCCTGGGGATTTGGGGTTG
CTCTGGAAAACTCATTTGCACCACTGCTGTGCCTTGGAATGCTAGTTGGAGTAATAAATCTCTGGAACAG
ATTTGGAATCACACGACCTGGATGGAGTGGGACAGAGAAATTAACAATTACACAAGCTTAATACACTCCT
TAATTGAAGAATCGCAAAACCAGCAAGAAAAGAATGAACAAGAATTATTGGAATTAGATAAATGGGCAAG
TTTGTGGAATTGGTTTAACATAACAAATTGGCTGTGGTATATAAAATTATTCATAATGATAGTAGGAGGC
TTGGTAGGTTTAAGAATAGTTTTTGCTGTACTTTCTATAGTGAATAGAGTTAGGCAGGGATATTCACCAT
TATCGTTTCAGACCCACCTCCCAACCCCGAGGGGACCCGACAGGCCCGAAGGAATAGAAGAAGAAGGTGG
AGAGAGAGACAGAGACAGATCCATTCGATTAGTGAACGGATCGGCACTGCGTGCGCCAATTCTGCAGACA
AATGGCAGTATTCATCCACAATTTTAAAAGAAAAGGGGGGATTGGGGGGTACAGTGCAGGGGAAAGAATA
GTAGACATAATAGCAACAGACATACAAACTAAAGAATTACAAAAACAAATTACAAAAATTCAAAATTTTC
GGGTTTATTACAGGGACAGCAGAGATCCAGTTTGGTTAGTACCGGGCCCGCTCTAGAGAGGGCCTATTTC
CCATGATTCCTTCATATTTGCATATACGATACAAGGCTGTTAGAGAGATAATTAGAATTAATTTGACTGT
AAACACAAAGATATTAGTACAAAATACGTGACGTAGAAAGTAATAATTTCTTGGGTAGTTTGCAGTTTTA
AAATTATGTTTTAAAATGGACTATCATATGCTTACCGTAACTTGAAAGTATTTCGATTTCTTGGCTTTAT
ATATCTTGTGGAAAGGACGAAACACCGGGCTTCACTGATAAAGTGGAGAACCGCTTCACCAAAAGCTGTC
CCTTAGGGGATTAGAACTTGAGTGAAGGTGGGCTGCTTGCATCAGCCTAATGTCGAGAAGTGCTTTCTTC
GGAAAGTAACCCTCGAAACAAATTCATTTGAATGAAGGAATGCAACGGAGACGATTAATGCGTCTCCTTT
TTTTAAGCTTGGGCCGCTCGAGGGATCCATTAGGCGGCCGCGTGGATAACCGTATTACCGCCATGCATGT
GCCCGTCAGTGGGCAGAGCGCACATCGCCCACAGTCCCCGAGAAGTTGGGGGGAGGGGTCGGCAATTGAA
CCGGTGCCTAGAGAAGGTGGCGCGGGGTAAACTGGGAAAGTGATGTCGTGTACTGGCTCCGCCTTTTTCC
CGAGGGTGGGGGAGAACCGTATATAAGTGCAGTAGTCGCCGTGAACGTTCTTTTTCGCAACGGGTTTGCC
GCCAGAACACAGGTAAGTGCCGTGTGTGGTTCCCGCGGGCCTGGCCTCTTTACGGGTTATGGCCCTTGCG
TGCCTTGAATTACTTCCACCTGGCTGCAGTACGTGATTCTTGATCCCGAGCTTCGGGTTGGAAGTGGGTG
GGAGAGTTCGAGGCCTTGCGCTTAAGGAGCCCCTTCGCCTCGTGCTTGAGTTGAGGCCTGGCCTGGGCGC
TGGGGCCGCCGCGTGCGAATCTGGTGGCACCTTCGCGCCTGTCTCGCTGCTTTCGATAAGTCTCTAGCCA
TTTAAAATTTTTGATGACCTGCTGCGACGCTTTTTTTCTGGCAAGATAGTCTTGTAAATGCGGGCCAAGA
TCTGCACACTGGTATTTCGGTTTTTGGGGCCGCGGGCGGCGACGGGGCCCGTGCGTCCCAGCGCACATGT
TCGGCGAGGCGGGGCCTGCGAGCGCGGCCACCGAGAATCGGACGGGGGTAGTCTCAAGCTGGCCGGCCTG
CTCTGGTGCCTGGCCTCGCGCCGCCGTGTATCGCCCCGCCCTGGGCGGCAAGGCTGGCCCGGTCGGCACC
AGTTGCGTGAGCGGAAAGATGGCCGCTTCCCGGCCCTGCTGCAGGGAGCTCAAAATGGAGGACGCGGCGC
TCGGGAGAGCGGGCGGGTGAGTCACCCACACAAAGGAAAAGGGCCTTTCCGTCCTCAGCCGTCGCTTCAT
GTGACTCCACGGAGTACCGGGCGCCGTCCAGGCACCTCGATTAGTTCTCGCGCTTTTGGAGTACGTCGTC
TTTAGGTTGGGGGGAGGGGTTTTATGCGATGGAGTTTCCCCACACTGAGTGGGTGGAGACTGAAGTTAGG
CCAGCTTGGCACTTGATGTAATTCTCCTTGGAATTTGCCCTTTTTGAGTTTGGATCTTGGTTCATTCTCA
AGCCTCAGACAGTGGTTCAAAGTTTTTTTCTTCCATTTCAGGTGTCGTGAGCTAGCCCACCATGACCGAC
CCACCATGACCGAGTACAAGCCCACGGTGCGCCTCGCCACCCGCGACGACGTCCCCCGGGCCGTACGCAC
CCTCGCCGCCGCGTTCGCCGACTACCCCGCCACGCGCCACACCGTCGACCCGGACCGCCACATCGAGCGG
GTCACCGAGCTGCAAGAACTCTTCCTCACGCGCGTCGGGCTCGACATCGGCAAGGTGTGGGTCGCGGACG
ACGGCGCCGCGGTGGCGGTCTGGACCACGCCGGAGAGCGTCGAAGCGGGGGCGGTGTTCGCCGAGATCGG
CCCGCGCATGGCCGAGTTGAGCGGTTCCCGGCTGGCCGCGCAGCAACAGATGGAAGGCCTCCTGGCGCCG
CACCGGCCCAAGGAGCCCGCGTGGTTCCTGGCCACCGTCGGCGTTTCTCCAGACCACCAGGGCAAGGGTC
TGGGCAGCGCCGTCGTGCTCCCCGGAGTGGAGGCGGCCGAGCGCGCCGGGGTGCCCGCCTTCCTGGAGAC
CTCCGCGCCCCGCAACCTCCCCTTCTACGAGCGGCTCGGCTTCACCGTCACCGCCGACGTCGAGGTGCCC
GAAGGACCGCGCACCTGGTGCATGACCCGCAAGCCCGGTGCCGGATCGGGAGAGGGCAGAGGAAGTCTGC
TAACATGCGGTGACGTCGAGGAGAATCCTGGCCCACCGGTCGCCACCAGCGAGCTGATTAAGGAGAACAT
GCACATGAAGCTGTACATGGAGGGCACCGTGGACAACCATCACTTCAAGTGCACATCCGAGGGCGAAGGC
AAGCCCTACGAGGGCACCCAGACCATGAGAATCAAGGTGGTCGAGGGCGGCCCTCTCCCCTTCGCCTTCG
ACATCCTGGCTACTAGCTTCCTCTACGGCAGCAAGACCTTCATCAACCACACCCAGGGCATCCCCGACTT
CTTCAAGCAGTCCTTCCCTGAGGGCTTCACATGGGAGAGAGTCACCACATACGAAGACGGGGGCGTGCTG
ACCGCTACCCAGGACACCAGCCTCCAGGACGGCTGCCTCATCTACAACGTCAAGATCAGAGGGGTGAACT
TCACATCCAACGGCCCTGTGATGCAGAAGAAAACACTCGGCTGGGAGGCCTTCACCGAGACTCTGTATCC
TGCTGACGGCGGCCTGGAAGGCAGAAACGACATGGCCCTGAAGCTCGTGGGCGGGAGCCATCTGATCGCA
AACATCAAGACCACATATAGATCCAAGAAACCCGCTAAGAACCTCAAGATGCCTGGCGTCTACTATGTGG
ACTACAGACTGGAAAGAATCAAGGAGGCCAACAACGAGACCTACGTCGAGCAGCACGAGGTGGCAGTGGC
CAGATACTGCGACCTCCCTAGCAAACTGGGGCACAAGCTTAATTAAGAATTCGTCGAGGGACCTAATAAC
TTCGTATAGCATACATTATACGAAGTTATACATGTTTAAGGGTTCCGGTTCCACTAGGTACAATTCGATA
TCAAGCTTATCGATAATCAACCTCTGGATTACAAAATTTGTGAAAGATTGACTGGTATTCTTAACTATGT
TGCTCCTTTTACGCTATGTGGATACGCTGCTTTAATGCCTTTGTATCATGCTATTGCTTCCCGTATGGCT
TTCATTTTCTCCTCCTTGTATAAATCCTGGTTGCTGTCTCTTTATGAGGAGTTGTGGCCCGTTGTCAGGC
AACGTGGCGTGGTGTGCACTGTGTTTGCTGACGCAACCCCCACTGGTTGGGGCATTGCCACCACCTGTCA
GCTCCTTTCCGGGACTTTCGCTTTCCCCCTCCCTATTGCCACGGCGGAACTCATCGCCGCCTGCCTTGCC
CGCTGCTGGACAGGGGCTCGGCTGTTGGGCACTGACAATTCCGTGGTGTTGTCGGGGAAATCATCGTCCT
TTCCTTGGCTGCTCGCCTGTGTTGCCACCTGGATTCTGCGCGGGACGTCCTTCTGCTACGTCCCTTCGGC
CCTCAATCCAGCGGACCTTCCTTCCCGCGGCCTGCTGCCGGCTCTGCGGCCTCTTCCGCGTCTTCGCCTT
CGCCCTCAGACGAGTCGGATCTCCCTTTGGGCCGCCTCCCCGCATCGATACCGTCGACCTCGATCGAGAC
CTAGAAAAACATGGAGCAATCACAAGTAGCAATACAGCAGCTACCAATGCTGATTGTGCCTGGCTAGAAG
CACAAGAGGAGGAGGAGGTGGGTTTTCCAGTCACACCTCAGGTACCTTTAAGACCAATGACTTACAAGGC
AGCTGTAGATCTTAGCCACTTTTTAAAAGAAAAGGGGGGACTGGAAGGGCTAATTCACTCCCAACGAAGA
CAAGATATCCTTGATCTGTGGATCTACCACACACAAGGCTACTTCCCTGATTGGCAGAACTACACACCAG
GGCCAGGGATCAGATATCCACTGACCTTTGGATGGTGCTACAAGCTAGTACCAGTTGAGCAAGAGAAGGT
AGAAGAAGCCAATGAAGGAGAGAACACCCGCTTGTTACACCCTGTGAGCCTGCATGGGATGGATGACCCG
GAGAGAGAAGTATTAGAGTGGAGGTTTGACAGCCGCCTAGCATTTCATCACATGGCCCGAGAGCTGCATC
CGGACTGTACTGGGTCTCTCTGGTTAGACCAGATCTGAGCCTGGGAGCTCTCTGGCTAACTAGGGAACCC
ACTGCTTAAGCCTCAATAAAGCTTGCCTTGAGTGCTTCAAGTAGTGTGTGCCCGTCTGTTGTGTGACTCT
GGTAACTAGAGATCCCTCAGACCCTTTTAGTCAGTGTGGAAAATCTCTAGCAGCATGTGAGCAAAAGGCC
AGCAAAAGGCCAGGAACCGTAAAAAGGCCGCGTTGCTGGCGTTTTTCCATAGGCTCCGCCCCCCTGACGA
GCATCACAAAAATCGACGCTCAAGTCAGAGGTGGCGAAACCCGACAGGACTATAAAGATACCAGGCGTTT
CCCCCTGGAAGCTCCCTCGTGCGCTCTCCTGTTCCGACCCTGCCGCTTACCGGATACCTGTCCGCCTTTC
TCCCTTCGGGAAGCGTGGCGCTTTCTCATAGCTCACGCTGTAGGTATCTCAGTTCGGTGTAGGTCGTTCG
CTCCAAGCTGGGCTGTGTGCACGAACCCCCCGTTCAGCCCGACCGCTGCGCCTTATCCGGTAACTATCGT
CTTGAGTCCAACCCGGTAAGACACGACTTATCGCCACTGGCAGCAGCCACTGGTAACAGGATTAGCAGAG
CGAGGTATGTAGGCGGTGCTACAGAGTTCTTGAAGTGGTGGCCTAACTACGGCTACACTAGAAGAACAGT
ATTTGGTATCTGCGCTCTGCTGAAGCCAGTTACCTTCGGAAAAAGAGTTGGTAGCTCTTGATCCGGCAAA
CAAACCACCGCTGGTAGCGGTGGTTTTTTTGTTTGCAAGCAGCAGATTACGCGCAGAAAAAAAGGATCTC
AAGAAGATCCTTTGATCTTTTCTACGGGGTCTGACGCTCAGTGGAACGAAAACTCACGTTAAGGGATTTT
GGTCATGAGATTATCAAAAAGGATCTTCACCTAGATCCTTTTAAATTAAAAATGAAGTTTTAAATCAATC
TAAAGTATATATGAGTAAACTTGGTCTGACAGTTACCAATGCTTAATCAGTGAGGCACCTATCTCAGCGA
TCTGTCTATTTCGTTCATCCATAGTTGCCTGACTCCCCGTCGTGTAGATAACTACGATACGGGAGGGCTT
ACCATCTGGCCCCAGTGCTGCAATGATACCGCGAGACCCACGCTCACCGGCTCCAGATTTATCAGCAATA
AACCAGCCAGCCGGAAGGGCCGAGCGCAGAAGTGGTCCTGCAACTTTATCCGCCTCCATCCAGTCTATTA
ATTGTTGCCGGGAAGCTAGAGTAAGTAGTTCGCCAGTTAATAGTTTGCGCAACGTTGTTGCCATTGCTAC
AGGCATCGTGGTGTCACGCTCGTCGTTTGGTATGGCTTCATTCAGCTCCGGTTCCCAACGATCAAGGCGA
GTTACATGATCCCCCATGTTGTGCAAAAAAGCGGTTAGCTCCTTCGGTCCTCCGATCGTTGTCAGAAGTA
AGTTGGCCGCAGTGTTATCACTCATGGTTATGGCAGCACTGCATAATTCTCTTACTGTCATGCCATCCGT
AAGATGCTTTTCTGTGACTGGTGAGTACTCAACCAAGTCATTCTGAGAATAGTGTATGCGGCGACCGAGT
TGCTCTTGCCCGGCGTCAATACGGGATAATACCGCGCCACATAGCAGAACTTTAAAAGTGCTCATCATTG
GAAAACGTTCTTCGGGGCGAAAACTCTCAAGGATCTTACCGCTGTTGAGATCCAGTTCGATGTAACCCAC
TCGTGCACCCAACTGATCTTCAGCATCTTTTACTTTCACCAGCGTTTCTGGGTGAGCAAAAACAGGAAGG
CAAAATGCCGCAAAAAAGGGAATAAGGGCGACACGGAAATGTTGAATACTCATACTCTTCCTTTTTCAAT
ATTATTGAAGCATTTATCAGGGTTATTGTCTCATGAGCGGATACATATTTGAATGTATTTAGAAAAATAA
ACAAATAGGGGTTCCGCG
